Addgene plasmid #218455: BD-pGEX5X3-BD-SARS-CoV-2-S-tail-WT
Purpose: Bacterial expression plasmid for the SARS-CoV-2 cytosolic tail with an N-terminal GST tag
Depositing lab: Syed Saif Hasan. Depositing organization: University of Maryland, Baltimore. Publication: A single C-terminal residue controls SARS-CoV-2 spike trafficking and incorporation into VLPs. Dey D, Qing E, He Y, Chen Y, Jennings B, Cohn W, Singh S, Gakhar L, Schnicker NJ, Pierce BG, Whitelegge JP, Doray B, Orban J, Gallagher T, Hasan SS. Nat Commun. 2023 Dec 15;14(1):8358. doi: 10.1038/s41467-023-44076-3. PubMed 38102143.
Backbone
  Vector backbone: pGEX5X3
  Vector type: Bacterial Expression
Growth in bacteria
  Bacterial resistance: Ampicillin, 100 μg/mL
  Growth temperature: 37°C
  Growth strain: DH5alpha
  Copy number: Unknown
Gene/Insert
  Gene/Insert name: Cytosolic tail of SARS-CoV-2 spike carrying an N-terminal GST-tag (alt name: Wild-type GST-SARS-CoV-2-S-tail)
  Species: SARS-CoV-2
  GenBank ID: 43740568 43740568
  Entrez Gene: S (a.k.a. GU280_gp02, spike glycoprotein)
  Tag / fusion protein: GST (N terminal on insert)
  Cloning method: Unknown
  Sequencing primers: 5′ pGEX Fwd
Terms and licenses: Academic/Nonprofit Terms; Industry Terms: Not Available to Industry
How to cite: BD-pGEX5X3-BD-SARS-CoV-2-S-tail-WT was a gift from Syed Saif Hasan (Addgene plasmid # 218455 ; http://n2t.net/addgene:218455 ; RRID:Addgene_218455)
