[The description below was written by a language model from this plasmid's Addgene catalogue record and pLannotate feature annotations shown in this document.]
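Description:
BD-pGEX5X3-BD-SARS-CoV-2-S-tail-WT is a bacterial expression plasmid of about 5.1 kb, built on the pGEX5X3 backbone, for producing the wild-type cytosolic tail of the SARS-CoV-2 spike glycoprotein as a fusion to an N-terminal glutathione S-transferase (GST) tag. It is maintained in E. coli through a ColE1/pMB1-type origin of replication and selected with ampicillin via the β-lactamase gene and its own promoter. Short fragments of rop and of the pBR322 bom region are remnants of the backbone's pBR322 ancestry. The record lists the copy number as unknown.

Expression is driven by the tac promoter, a strong trp/lac hybrid, followed by a lac operator. The plasmid also carries lacI with its own promoter, so the lac repressor is supplied in cis, keeping transcription off until it is induced with IPTG. Downstream of the operator lies the Schistosoma japonicum 26 kDa GST coding sequence. The spike tail itself is not annotated in the automated feature table, but it would sit in the unannotated stretch immediately after GST, consistent with the catalogue description of an N-terminal tag on the insert. A lac promoter/operator, CAP site and lacZα segment adjacent to lacI, together with a small yciV fragment, are carried-over backbone sequence rather than functional payload.

The GST moiety allows affinity capture of the fusion protein on glutathione resin, which makes the construct suitable for purifying the spike tail and for pull-down or binding studies. The associated publication concerns how a C-terminal residue of the tail governs spike trafficking and incorporation into virus-like particles. The cloning method is not recorded.
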