Features (pLannotate 1.2.2; 16 found; start..end, strand, type, name):
    515..536     +  protein_bind   CAP binding site: CAP binding activates transcription in the presence of cAMP. E. coli catabolite activator protein
    551..581     +  promoter       lac promoter: promoter for the E. coli lac operon
    589..605     +  protein_bind   lac operator: The lac repressor binds to the lac operator to inhibit transcription in E. coli. This inhibition can be relieved by adding lactose or isopropyl-β-D-thiogalactopyranoside (IPTG). lac repressor encoded by lacI
    625..798     +  CDS            lacZα: LacZα fragment of β-galactosidase; lacZ fragment
   1062..1178    -  CDS            yciV (fragment): RNAAM_ECOLI - Also known as trpH From Escherichia coli (strain K12).
   1254..1282    +  promoter       tac promoter: strong E. coli promoter; hybrid between the trp and lac UV5 promoters
   1290..1306    +  protein_bind   lac operator: The lac repressor binds to the lac operator to inhibit transcription in E. coli. This inhibition can be relieved by adding lactose or isopropyl-β-D-thiogalactopyranoside (IPTG). lac repressor encoded by lacI
   1329..1982    +  CDS            GST26_SCHJA: Experimental evidence at protein level: Swiss-Prot protein existence level 1. GST isoenzymes appear to play a central role in the parasite detoxification system. Other functions are also suspected including a role in increasing the solubility of haematin in the parasite gut. From Schistosoma japonicum (Blood fluke).
   2147..2186    +  CDS            rop (fragment): Rop protein, which maintains plasmids at low copy number; rop
   2288..2328    +  misc_feature   bom (fragment): basis of mobility region from pBR322
   2433..2537    +  promoter       AmpR promoter: bla
   2538..3398    +  CDS            AmpR: β-lactamase; bla; confers resistance to ampicillin, carbenicillin, and related antibiotics
   3569..4157    +  rep_origin     ori: high-copy-number ColE1/pMB1/pBR322/pUC origin of replication
   4343..4394    -  misc_feature   bom (fragment): basis of mobility region from pBR322
   4401..4478    +  promoter       lacI promoter: lacI
   4479..502     +  CDS            lacI (across the origin): lac repressor; lacI; The lac repressor binds to the lac operator to inhibit transcription in E. coli. This inhibition can be relieved by adding lactose or isopropyl-β-D-thiogalactopyranoside (IPTG).
>Addgene plasmid #218455 | BD-pGEX5X3-BD-SARS-CoV-2-S-tail-WT | addgene full sequence | sequence record 466899 | Addgene NGS Result
GCGTCTGCGTCTGGCTGGCTGGCATAAATATCTCACTCGCAATCAAATTCAGCCGATAGCGGAACGGGAA
GGCGACTGGAGTGCCATGTCCGGTTTTCAACAAACCATGCAAATGCTGAATGAGGGCATCGTTCCCACTG
CGATGCTGGTTGCCAACGATCAGATGGCGCTGGGCGCAATGCGCGCCATTACCGAGTCCGGGCTGCGCGT
TGGTGCGGATATCTCGGTAGTGGGATACGACGATACCGAAGACAGCTCATGTTATATCCCGCCGTTAACC
ACCATCAAACAGGATTTTCGCCTGCTGGGGCAAACCAGCGTGGACCGCTTGCTGCAACTCTCTCAGGGCC
AGGCGGTGAAGGGCAATCAGCTGTTGCCCGTCTCACTGGTGAAAAGAAAAACCACCCTGGCGCCCAATAC
GCAAACCGCCTCTCCCCGCGCGTTGGCCGATTCATTAATGCAGCTGGCACGACAGGTTTCCCGACTGGAA
AGCGGGCAGTGAGCGCAACGCAATTAATGTAAGTTAGCTCACTCATTAGGCACCCCAGGCTTTACACTTT
ATGCTTCCGGCTCGTATGTTGTGTGGAATTGTGAGCGGATAACAATTTCACACAGGAAACAGCTATGACC
ATGATTACGGATTCACTGGCCGTCGTTTTACAACGTCGTGACTGGGAAAACCCTGGCGTTACCCAACTTA
ATCGCCTTGCAGCACATCCCCCTTTCGCCAGCTGGCGTAATAGCGAAGAGGCCCGCACCGATCGCCCTTC
CCAACAGTTGCGCAGCCTGAATGGCGAATGGCGCTTTGCCTGGTTTCCGGCACCAGAAGCGGTGCCGGAA
AGCTGGCTGGAGTGCGATCTTCCTGAGGCCGATACTGTCGTCGTCCCCTCAAACTGGCAGATGCACGGTT
ACGATGCGCCCATCTACACCAACGTGACCTATCCCATTACGGTCAATCCGCCGTTTGTTCCCACGGAGAA
TCCGACGGGTTGTTACTCGCTCACATTTAATGTTGATGAAAGCTGGCTACAGGAAGGCCAGACGCGAATT
ATTTTTGATGGCGTTGGAATTAGCTTATCGACTGCACGGTGCACCAATGCTTCTGGCGTCAGGCAGCCAT
CGGAAGCTGTGGTATGGCTGTGCAGGTCGTAAATCACTGCATAATTCGTGTCGCTCAAGGCGCACTCCCG
TTCTGGATAATGTTTTTTGCGCCGACATCATAACGGTTCTGGCAAATATTCTGAAATGAGCTGTTGACAA
TTAATCATCGGCTCGTATAATGTGTGGAATTGTGAGCGGATAACAATTTCACACAGGAAACAGTATTCAT
GTCCCCTATACTAGGTTATTGGAAAATTAAGGGCCTTGTGCAACCCACTCGACTTCTTTTGGAATATCTT
GAAGAAAAATATGAAGAGCATTTGTATGAGCGCGATGAAGGTGATAAATGGCGAAACAAAAAGTTTGAAT
TGGGTTTGGAGTTTCCCAATCTTCCTTATTATATTGATGGTGATGTTAAATTAACACAGTCTATGGCCAT
CATACGTTATATAGCTGACAAGCACAACATGTTGGGTGGTTGTCCAAAAGAGCGTGCAGAGATTTCAATG
CTTGAAGGAGCGGTTTTGGATATTAGATACGGTGTTTCGAGAATTGCATATAGTAAAGACTTTGAAACTC
TCAAAGTTGATTTTCTTAGCAAGCTACCTGAAATGCTGAAAATGTTCGAAGATCGTTTATGTCATAAAAC
ATATTTAAATGGTGATCATGTAACCCATCCTGACTTCATGTTGTATGACGCTCTTGATGTTGTTTTATAC
ATGGACCCAATGTGCCTGGATGCGTTCCCAAAATTAGTTTGTTTTAAAAAACGTATTGAAGCTATCCCAC
AAATTGATAAGTACTTGAAATCCAGCAAGTATATAGCATGGCCTTTGCAGGGCTGGCAAGCCACGTTTGG
TGGTGGCGACCATCCTCCAAAATCGGATCTGATCGAAGGTCGTGGGATCCCCAGGAATTCCCTCAAGGGC
TGTTGTTCTTGTGGATCCTGCTGCAAATTTGATGAAGACGACTCTGAGCCAGTGCTCAAAGGAGTCAAAT
TACATTACACATAACTCGAGCGGCCGCATCGTGACTGACTGACGATCTGCCTCGCGCGTTTCGGTGATGA
CGGTGAAAACCTCTGACACATGCAGCTCCCGGAGACGGTCACAGCTTGTCTGTAAGCGGATGCCGGGAGC
AGACAAGCCCGTCAGGGCGCGTCAGCGGGTGTTGGCGGGTGTCGGGGCGCAGCCATGACCCAGTCACGTA
GCGATAGCGGAGTGTATAATTCTTGAAGACGAAAGGGCCTCGTGATACGCCTATTTTTATAGGTTAATGT
CATGATAATAATGGTTTCTTAGACGTCAGGTGGCACTTTTCGGGGAAATGTGCGCGGAACCCCTATTTGT
TTATTTTTCTAAATACATTCAAATATGTATCCGCTCATGAGACAATAACCCTGATAAATGCTTCAATAAT
ATTGAAAAAGGAAGAGTATGAGTATTCAACATTTCCGTGTCGCCCTTATTCCCTTTTTTGCGGCATTTTG
CCTTCCTGTTTTTGCTCACCCAGAAACGCTGGTGAAAGTAAAAGATGCTGAAGATCAGTTGGGTGCACGA
GTGGGTTACATCGAACTGGATCTCAACAGCGGTAAGATCCTTGAGAGTTTTCGCCCCGAAGAACGTTTTC
CAATGATGAGCACTTTTAAAGTTCTGCTATGTGGCGCGGTATTATCCCGTGTTGACGCCGGGCAAGAGCA
ACTCGGTCGCCGCATACACTATTCTCAGAATGACTTGGTTGAGTACTCACCAGTCACAGAAAAGCATCTT
ACGGATGGCATGACAGTAAGAGAATTATGCAGTGCTGCCATAACCATGAGTGATAACACTGCGGCCAACT
TACTTCTGACAACGATCGGAGGACCGAAGGAGCTAACCGCTTTTTTGCACAACATGGGGGATCATGTAAC
TCGCCTTGATCGTTGGGAACCGGAGCTGAATGAAGCCATACCAAACGACGAGCGTGACACCACGATGCCT
GCAGCAATGGCAACAACGTTGCGCAAACTATTAACTGGCGAACTACTTACTCTAGCTTCCCGGCAACAAT
TAATAGACTGGATGGAGGCGGATAAAGTTGCAGGACCACTTCTGCGCTCGGCCCTTCCGGCTGGCTGGTT
TATTGCTGATAAATCTGGAGCCGGTGAGCGTGGGTCTCGCGGTATCATTGCAGCACTGGGGCCAGATGGT
AAGCCCTCCCGTATCGTAGTTATCTACACGACGGGGAGTCAGGCAACTATGGATGAACGAAATAGACAGA
TCGCTGAGATAGGTGCCTCACTGATTAAGCATTGGTAACTGTCAGACCAAGTTTACTCATATATACTTTA
GATTGATTTAAAACTTCATTTTTAATTTAAAAGGATCTAGGTGAAGATCCTTTTTGATAATCTCATGACC
AAAATCCCTTAACGTGAGTTTTCGTTCCACTGAGCGTCAGACCCCGTAGAAAAGATCAAAGGATCTTCTT
GAGATCCTTTTTTTCTGCGCGTAATCTGCTGCTTGCAAACAAAAAAACCACCGCTACCAGCGGTGGTTTG
TTTGCCGGATCAAGAGCTACCAACTCTTTTTCCGAAGGTAACTGGCTTCAGCAGAGCGCAGATACCAAAT
ACTGTCCTTCTAGTGTAGCCGTAGTTAGGCCACCACTTCAAGAACTCTGTAGCACCGCCTACATACCTCG
CTCTGCTAATCCTGTTACCAGTGGCTGCTGCCAGTGGCGATAAGTCGTGTCTTACCGGGTTGGACTCAAG
ACGATAGTTACCGGATAAGGCGCAGCGGTCGGGCTGAACGGGGGGTTCGTGCACACAGCCCAGCTTGGAG
CGAACGACCTACACCGAACTGAGATACCTACAGCGTGAGCTATGAGAAAGCGCCACGCTTCCCGAAGGGA
GAAAGGCGGACAGGTATCCGGTAAGCGGCAGGGTCGGAACAGGAGAGCGCACGAGGGAGCTTCCAGGGGG
AAACGCCTGGTATCTTTATAGTCCTGTCGGGTTTCGCCACCTCTGACTTGAGCGTCGATTTTTGTGATGC
TCGTCAGGGGGGCGGAGCCTATGGAAAAACGCCAGCAACGCGGCCTTTTTACGGTTCCTGGCCTTTTGCT
GGCCTTTTGCTCACATGTTCTTTCCTGCGTTATCCCCTGATTCTGTGGATAACCGTATTACCGCCTTTGA
GTGAGCTGATACCGCTCGCCGCAGCCGAACGACCGAGCGCAGCGAGTCAGTGAGCGAGGAAGCGGAAGAG
CGCCTGATGCGGTATTTTCTCCTTACGCATCTGTGCGGTATTTCACACCGCATAAATTCCGACACCATCG
AATGGCGCAAAACCTTTCGCGGTATGGCATGATAGCGCCCGGAAGAGAGTCAATTCAGGGTGGTGAATGT
GAAACCAGTAACGTTATACGATGTCGCAGAGTATGCCGGTGTCTCTTATCAGACCGTTTCCCGCGTGGTG
AACCAGGCCAGCCACGTTTCTGCGAAAACGCGGGAAAAAGTGGAAGCGGCGATGGCGGAGCTGAATTACA
TTCCCAACCGCGTGGCACAACAACTGGCGGGCAAACAGTCGTTGCTGATTGGCGTTGCCACCTCCAGTCT
GGCCCTGCACGCGCCGTCGCAAATTGTCGCGGCGATTAAATCTCGCGCCGATCAACTGGGTGCCAGCGTG
GTGGTGTCGATGGTAGAACGAAGCGGCGTCGAAGCCTGTAAAGCGGCGGTGCACAATCTTCTCGCGCAAC
GCGTCAGTGGGCTGATCATTAACTATCCGCTGGATGACCAGGATGCCATTGCTGTGGAAGCTGCCTGCAC
TAATGTTCCGGCGTTATTTCTTGATGTCTCTGACCAGACACCCATCAACAGTATTATTTTCTCCCATGAA
GACGGTACGCGACTGGGCGTGGAGCATCTGGTCGCATTGGGTCACCAGCAAATCGCGCTGTTAGCGGGCC
CATTAAGTTCTGTCTCGGC
